>Addgene plasmid #192144 | Nsp2-SmuCas9_AAV | addgene full sequence | sequence record 390941 | Addgene NGS Result
CCTAAGAAGAAGAGAAAGGTGGAAGATAAACGCCCAGCAGCTACAAAGAAGGCAGGTCAAGCCAAGAAAA
AGAAAAAAACCCCTGCACACCGGTACATCCTGGGCCTGGATCTGGGAATCGCCAGCGTGGGCTGGGCCCT
GGTACTGGCCGACGAGAATGAATATCCTATCGGCCTGCTGGATTGCGGCGTCAGGGTGTTCGAGCGCGCT
GAGATGCCCAAGGACGGAAAAAGCCTTGCCGCCACACGTAGACAGGCCCGCTCGATCAGGCGGCTGATCC
GTAGACGGGCCCATAGACTGCTTAGACTGAGACGGCTGCTGAAGCGAGAAGGCCTCCTGTCTGCTGCTGA
TTTCGCCGCTGATGGCCTGCCGGCTGCCATGCCTGTTAATACCTGGCAGCTGAGAGTGGAAGGCCTGGAC
CGTAAGCTGGCCGAAAAAGAGTGGGCCGCGGTGCTGCTGCATCTGGTCAAGCACAGAGGATACCTGAGCC
AGAGAAAGAACGAGATGCAGACCGAAGATAAGGAACTGGGAAAGCTGCTGGCTGGCGTGGCCGAAAATCG
GCAGCTGCTGGCCGATAACCCCGAGCAGTACAGAACCCCTGCCGAGCTGGCTGTGAAGAGGTTCGCCGTG
CAGAGCGGACACCTGAGAAACAAGGGTGGAGATTACGCCCATACATTCAACAGACTAGACCTGCAGAAGG
AACTGCACCTCCTGTTCGCCAAACAGCGGGGACTGGGAAATCCTTTCGCCTCTGCTGAGCTTGAGAACAA
GGTCGACTCTCTGCTGATGACCCAGAGAGCTGCCCTGCAGGACGGCGCCGTGCTGAAAATGCTGGGTCAC
TGCACCTTTGAGCCCCAAGAGTACAAGGCCGCCAAACACACCTACAGCGCTGAAAGATTTATCTGGCTGA
CCCGGCTGAACAACCTGCGGATCCTGCACAACGGAGAGGAGCGGGCGCTGAACGAGCACGAGAGAAAGCT
GCTGCTGGATGAGCCCTACAAGAAGGCCAAGCTGACATACAAGCAGGTGCGGAAGATCCTGAATCTGCCC
GATTCTGCCGTGTTCAAGGGCCTGAGATACGGCAAGAGCGAGGACGGTCTGAAGGCCGAATCTGGCGCCC
TCATGGAAATGAAAGCCTACCACAAGATCCGGACCGTGTTGGAGAAGGCCGGACTGAAGGGCGAGTGGGA
GAACCGGATCAGAAATCCCGAAGTTCTGGACGCCATCGGCACCGCCTTCAGCCTGTACAAAACCGACAAC
GACATCCAGACCGCCCTGGCTGACCTGGCACTTCCAGAAAAGGTGCTGGAAGCCCTGCTGAAGGGCATCG
GCTTCGACAAGTTCATCCAGCTGAGCCTGAGCGCCCTGCGAAAGATTCTGCCTCTGATGGAACAAGGCCT
GCGGTATGACGAAGCCTGTACAAAGGTGTACGGCAACCACTACGGCGCTAAGATTCAGCAGAATAGCCTG
GTGCTGCCTGTGATCGATGGAAACGATATCCGGAATCCAGTGGTGCTGAGAACACTGACCCAGGCCAGAA
AGGTGGTCAACGCCGTGATCAGAAGATACGGCAGCCCTCTGAGAGTGCACATCGAGACAGCCAGAGAACT
GGGAAAAAGCTGGGACGATAGAAAAGAGATTGAGAAGCGGCAAGAGGAGAACCGGAAAGAGAGAGAAAGA
GCCGCAGATGAATTCAAAGAATACTTCCCTCACTTTGCCGGCGAACCTAAGGGAAGAGATATCCTGAAAA
TGAGACTGTACAACCAGCAGCAGGGCAAGTGCCTGTACAGCGGCCTGCCTCTGGATCTGTCCCGGCTCAA
CGAGAAGGGCTACGTGGAAATCGACCACGCTCTGCCTTTTTCTAGAACCTGGGATGACAGCTTCAATAAC
AAGGTGCTGGTGCTGGGCAGCGAAAATCAGAAAAAGAGATCCCAGACACCCTACGAGTACCTGGACGGCG
CCTCCAACAGCGAGCGGTGGCGGGAATTTCAGGCCAGAGTGGCCGGCTGCCACTTTCCTTATGCCAAGAA
GCAAAGAATCCAGACCGCCAAACTGAACGAGCAGGACTTCATCGACCGGAACCTGAACGACACCAGGTAC
ATCGCGCGGTTCCTGTGCGGCTTCATCGAGAACAACCTGCATCTGGAAGGCAAGGACAAGAGAAGAGTGT
TCGCCAGCAACGGCCAGATCACCGCACTGCTGCGCGGACTGTGGGGCCTGCGCAAGGTGCGGGAGGAGAA
CGACAGACACCACGCCCTGGACGCCGTGGTGGTTGCCTGCAGTACCGTGAGCATGCAGCAAAAGATCACC
GAGGCCATGAAGCGCAGAGAAAGCCTGGAGACAGTGAACACAGAGACAGGCGAGGTGAAACAGAGAATTC
CTCAACCTTGGGACTTCTTCAGACAGGAGGTGATGATTCGCGTGTTCAGCGACCACCCCAGAGAGGAACT
CGCCGAAAAGCTGAACAGCCGGCCACAGGCCCTGCACGAGCACGTGGCCCCTCTCTTCGTGTCCAGAGCC
CCTAACAGAAAGACCACCGGCCAGGGCCACCTGGAGACCATTAAGAGCGCCAAGAGGCTGAGCGAAAACA
TCAGCGTGGTGAAGAAGCCTCTGGCATCTCTCAAAACAAAGGACATCGAGAACATCGCCGGCTACACCGC
CAATAGAGAGCCTGAGTTCTACCAGGCTCTGAAGAAGCGCCTTGCCGAGTTCAACGACGATCCTAAAAAG
GCTTTTGCCGAGCCCTTCTACAAGCCCACCAAGAACGGCGAGCAGGGCCCTCTGGTGAAATCTGTGAGAG
TTGAGGATGACCGGGTGAAGGTGGGCCTGGCCGTGCGGCACGGCATCACAGATACAAACGGCGACATGGT
GCGGGTGGACGTGTACACCAAAGCTGGCAAAAACTACCTGGTTCCTGTGTACGTGTGGCAAGTGGCTCAG
GGCATCCTGCCAAATAGAGCCGTGACCAGCGGAAAATCCGAAGCCGACTGGGACCTGATCGACGAGAGCT
TCGAGTTCAAGTTCTCCCTGAGCAGAGGCGATCTGGTTGAAATGATCAGCAACAAGGGAAGGATCTTTGG
CTACTACAACGGCCTGGACAGAGCGAATGGCAGCATAGGAATCAGAGAGCACGACCTGGAAAAGAGCAAA
GGCAAAGATGGCGTGCATAGAGTAGGCGTGAAAACCGCCACCGCCTTCAACAAGTACCACGTGGACCCTC
TGGGCAAGGAAATCCACAGATGCAGCAGCGAGCCTAGACCTACCCTCAAAATCAAGTCCAAGAAAAAGCG
GCCCGCAGCAACCAAGAAGGCAGGACAGGCCAAGAAGAAGAAGTACCCCTATGACGTGCCTGACTACGCC
GGGTATCCCTACGACGTGCCTGATTACGCCGGGTCCTATCCCTACGACGTGCCAGATTACGCTGCAGCTC
CAGCAGCGAAGAAAAAGAAGCTGGATTAAGATCTTTTTCCCTCTGCCAAAAATTATGGGGACATCATGAA
GCCCCTTGAGCATCTGACTTCTGGCTAATAAAGGAAATTTATTTTCATTGCAATAGTGTGTTGGAATTTT
TTGTGTCTCTCACTCGGCGGCCGCAGGAACCCCTAGTGATGGAGTTGGCCACTCCCTCTCTGCGCGCTCG
CTCGCTCACTGAGGCCGGGCGACCAAAGGTCGCCCGACGCCCGGGCTTTGCCCGGGCGGCCTCAGTGAGC
GAGCGAGCGCGCAGCTGCCTGCAGGGGCGCCTGATGCGGTATTTTCTCCTTACGCATCTGTGCGGTATTT
CACACCGCATA
[95 nt withheld, positions 3792-3886]
T
[46 nt withheld, positions 3888-3933]
C
[141 nt withheld, positions 3935-4075]
CCTTTGACGTTGGAGTCCACGTTCTTT
[37 nt withheld, positions 4103-4139]
ACTCTATCTCGGGCTATTCTTTTGATTTATAAGGGATTTTGCCGATTTCGGTCTATTGGTTAAAAAATGA
GCTGATTTAACAAAAATTTAACGCGAATTTTAACAAAATATTAACGTTTACAATTTTATGGTGCACTCTC
AGTACAATCTGCTCTGATGCCGCATAGTTAAGCCAGCCCCGACACCCGCCAACACCCGCTGACGCGCCCT
GACGGGCTTGTCTGCTCCCGGCATCCGCTTACAGACAAGCTGTGACCGTCTCCGGGAGCTGCATGTGTCA
GAGGTTTTCACCGTCATCACCGAAACGCGCGAGACGAAAGGGCCTCGTGATACGCCTATTTTTATAGGTT
AATGTCATGATAATAATGGTTTCTTAGACGTCAGGTGGCACTTTTCGGGGAAATGTGCGCGGAACCCCTA
TTTGTTTATTTTTCTAAATACATTCAAATATGTATCCGCTCATGAGACAATAACCCTGATAAATGCTTCA
ATAATATTGAAAAAGGAAGAGTATGAGTATTCAACATTTCCGTGTCGCCCTTATTCCCTTTTTTGCGGCA
TTTTGCCTTCCTGTTTTTGCTCACCCAGAAACGCTGGTGAAAGTAAAAGATGCTGAAGATCAGTTGGGTG
CACGAGTGGGTTACATCGAACTGGATCTCAACAGCGGTAAGATCCTTGAGAGTTTTCGCCCCGAAGAACG
TTTTCCAATGATGAGCACTTTTAAAGTTCTGCTATGTGGCGCGGTATTATCCCGTATTGACGCCGGGCAA
GAGCAACTCGGTCGCCGCATACACTATTCTCAGAATGACTTGGTTGAGTACTCACCAGTCACAGAAAAGC
ATCTTACGGATGGCATGACAGTAAGAGAATTATGCAGTGCTGCCATAACCATGAGTGATAACACTGCGGC
CAACTTACTTCTGACAACGATCGGAGGACCGAAGGAGCTAACCGCTTTTTTGCACAACATGGGGGATCAT
GTAACTCGCCTTGATCGTTGGGAACCGGAGCTGAATGAAGCCATACCAAACGACGAGCGTGACACCACGA
TGCCTGTAGCAATGGCAACAACGTTGCGCAAACTATTAACTGGCGAACTACTTACTCTAGCTTCCCGGCA
ACAATTAATAGACTGGATGGAGGCGGATAAAGTTGCAGGACCACTTCTGCGCTCGGCCCTTCCGGCTGGC
TGGTTTATTGCTGATAAATCTGGAGCCGGTGAGCGTGGAAGCCGCGGTATCATTGCAGCACTGGGGCCAG
ATGGTAAGCCCTCCCGTATCGTAGTTATCTACACGACGGGGAGTCAGGCAACTATGGATGAACGAAATAG
ACAGATCGCTGAGATAGGTGCCTCACTGATTAAGCATTGGTAACTGTCAGACCAAGTTTACTCATATATA
CTTTAGATTGATTTAAAACTTCATTTTTAATTTAAAAGGATCTAGGTGAAGATCCTTTTTGATAATCTCA
TGACCAAAATCCCTTAACGTGAGTTTTCGTTCCACTGAGCGTCAGACCCCGTAGAAAAGATCAAAGGATC
TTCTTGAGATCCTTTTTTTCTGCGCGTAATCTGCTGCTTGCAAACAAAAAAACCACCGCTACCAGCGGTG
GTTTGTTTGCCGGATCAAGAGCTACCAACTCTTTTTCCGAAGGTAACTGGCTTCAGCAGAGCGCAGATAC
CAAATACTGTTCTTCTAGTGTAGCCGTAGTTAGGCCACCACTTCAAGAACTCTGTAGCACCGCCTACATA
CCTCGCTCTGCTAATCCTGTTACCAGTGGCTGCTGCCAGTGGCGATAAGTCGTGTCTTACCGGGTTGGAC
TCAAGACGATAGTTACCGGATAAGGCGCAGCGGTCGGGCTGAACGGGGGGTTCGTGCACACAGCCCAGCT
TGGAGCGAACGACCTACACCGAACTGAGATACCTACAGCGTGAGCTATGAGAAAGCGCCACGCTTCCCGA
AGGGAGAAAGGCGGACAGGTATCCGGTAAGCGGCAGGGTCGGAACAGGAGAGCGCACGAGGGAGCTTCCA
GGGGGAAACGCCTGGTATCTTTATAGTCCTGTCGGGTTTCGCCACCTCTGACTTGAGCGTCGATTTTTGT
GATGCTCGTCAGGGGGGCGGAGCCTATGGAAAAACGCCAGCAACGCGGCCTTTTTACGGTTCCTGGCCTT
TTGCTGGCCTTTTGCTCACATGTCCTGCAGGCAGCTGCGCGCTCGCTCGCTCACTGAGGCCGCCCGGGCG
TCGGGCGACCTTTGGTCGCCCGGCCTCAGTGAGCGAGCGAGCGCGCAGAGAGGGAGTGGCCAACTCCATC
ACTAGGGGTTCCTGCGGCCTCTAGAGTTTAAACAAAAAAATAAACGATGCCCCTTAAAGCAGAAGCTTTA
AGGGGCAGAGCGTTGCGGCACATCTTTTCAGACGGCCTTATTGTAGCAACGGTTCTCATTTCGTTTCCGA
AATGAGAAAGGGAGCTACAACTGAAGAGCTGGAATGCTCTTCCGGTGTTTCGTCCTTTCCACAAGATATA
TAAAGCCAAGAAATCGAAATACTTTCAAGTTACGGTAAGCATATGATAGTCCATTTTAAAACATAATTTT
AAAACTGCAAACTACCCAAGAAATTATTACTTTCTACGTCACGTATTTTGTACTAATATCTTTGTGTTTA
CAGTCAAATTAATTCTAATTATCTCTCTAACAGCCTTGTATCGTATATGCAAATATGAAGGAATCATGGG
AAATAGGCCCTCTTCCTGCCCGACCTTGACGTCGACTCTAGAATGGAGGCGGTACTATGTAGATGAGAAT
TCAGGAGCAAACTGGGAAAAGCAACTGCTTCCAAATATTTGTGATTTTTACAGTGTAGTTTTGGAAAAAC
TCTTAGCCTACCAATTCTTCTAAGTGTTTTAAAATGTGGGAGCCAGTACACATGAAGTTATAGAGTGTTT
TAATGAGGCTTAAATATTTACCGTAACTATGAAATGCTACGCATATCATGCTGTTCAGGCTCCGTGGCCA
CGCAACTCATACTTAAGCAGACAGTGGTTCAAAGTTTTTTTCTTCCATTTCAGGTGTCGTGAACACCGCC
ACCATGGTG
Features (pLannotate 1.2.2; 18 found; start..end, strand, type, name):
     94..3261    +  CDS            cas9: CAS9_NEIMA - Experimental evidence at protein level: Swiss-Prot protein existence level 1. CRISPR (clustered regularly interspaced short palindromic repeat) is an adaptive immune system that provides protection against mobile genetic elements (viruses, transposable elements and conjugative plasmids). CRISPR clusters contain spacers, sequences complementary to antecedent mobile elements, and target invading nucleic acids. CRISPR clusters are transcribed and processed into CRISPR RNA (crRNA). In type II CRISPR systems correct processing of pre-crRNA requires a trans- encoded small RNA (tracrRNA)
   3364..3386    +  CDS            3xHA (fragment): three tandem HA epitope tags
   3403..3423    +  CDS            HA (fragment): HA (human influenza hemagglutinin) epitope tag
   3430..3456    +  CDS            NLS: nuclear localization signal (Makkerh et al., 1996)
   3527..3582    +  polyA_signal   β-globin poly(A) signal: rabbit β-globin polyadenylation signal (Gil and Proudfoot, 1987)
   3595..3735    +  repeat_region  AAV2 ITR: inverted terminal repeat of adeno-associated virus serotype 2 inverted
   3740..3791    -  misc_feature   bom (fragment): basis of mobility region from pBR322
   3810..4265    +  rep_origin     f1 ori (sequence partly withheld): f1 bacteriophage origin of replication; arrow indicates direction of (+) strand synthesis
   4266..4315    -  misc_feature   bom (fragment): basis of mobility region from pBR322
   4417..4452    -  CDS            rop (fragment): Rop protein, which maintains plasmids at low copy number; rop
   4547..4651    +  promoter       AmpR promoter: bla
   4652..5512    +  CDS            AmpR: β-lactamase; bla; confers resistance to ampicillin, carbenicillin, and related antibiotics
   5683..6271    +  rep_origin     ori: high-copy-number ColE1/pMB1/pBR322/pUC origin of replication
   6344..6371    +  repeat_region  AAV2 ITR (fragment): inverted terminal repeat of adeno-associated virus serotype 2 inverted
   6400..6427    +  repeat_region  AAV2 ITR (fragment): inverted terminal repeat of adeno-associated virus serotype 2 inverted
   6490..6582    -  misc_RNA       Nm tracrRNA: trans-activating CRISPR RNA for the Neisseria meningitidis CRISPR/Cas9 system (Hou et al., 2013)
   6641..6881    -  promoter       U6 promoter: RNA polymerase III promoter for human U6 snRNA
   7167..7202    +  intron         EF-1α intron A (fragment): truncated intron upstream of the start codon of human EF-1α
