[The description below was written by a language model from this plasmid's Addgene catalogue record and pLannotate feature annotations shown in this document.]
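Description:
Nsp2-SmuCas9_AAV is an all-in-one AAV transfer plasmid (about 7.2 kb) built on an AAV2 ITR backbone for mammalian expression. It carries both a compact Cas9 nuclease and a cloning cassette for its guide RNA. In bacteria it replicates from a high-copy ColE1/pUC-type origin and is selected with ampicillin through the bla gene. An f1 phage origin and small remnants of pBR322 bom and rop sequences are also present in the backbone. The AAV2 inverted terminal repeats flank the payload and provide the signals for replication and packaging of the intervening DNA into recombinant AAV particles. One ITR is annotated in full, while the other is detected only as short fragments, which may reflect the difficulty of sequencing and annotating these repeats.

The insert, listed as synthetic, is Nsp2-SmuCas9. Its roughly 3.2 kb coding sequence is annotated by similarity to Neisseria meningitidis Cas9, consistent with a small type II-C ortholog. The name suggests a chimera of two orthologs, although the record does not define its composition. The open reading frame is followed by HA epitope tag sequences, a nuclear localization signal and a rabbit β-globin polyadenylation signal. The promoter driving Cas9 is not clearly annotated; only a short EF-1α intron A fragment lies upstream, hinting at an EF-1α-derived element. In the opposite orientation, a human U6 RNA polymerase III promoter sits upstream of a Neisseria-type tracrRNA scaffold, forming the sgRNA cassette into which a spacer can be cloned. The plasmid is intended for expressing this nuclease with a chosen guide for genome editing in mammalian cells, by transfection or by AAV delivery.
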