Addgene plasmid #192144: Nsp2-SmuCas9_AAV
Purpose: Expresses Nsp2-SmuCas9, and cloning backbone for sgRNA
Depositing lab: Yongming Wang. Depositing organization: Fudan University. Publication: Closely related type II-C Cas9 orthologs recognize diverse PAMs. Wei J, Hou L, Liu J, Wang Z, Gao S, Qi T, Gao S, Sun S, Wang Y. Elife. 2022 Aug 12;11. pii: 77825. doi: 10.7554/eLife.77825. PubMed 35959889.
Backbone
  Vector backbone: AAV2 ITR vector
  Vector type: Mammalian Expression, AAV
Growth in bacteria
  Bacterial resistance: Ampicillin, 100 μg/mL
  Growth temperature: 37°C
  Growth strain: NEB Stable
  Copy number: High Copy
Gene/Insert
  Gene/Insert name: Nsp2-SmuCas9
  Species: Synthetic
  Cloning method: Gibson Cloning
Terms and licenses: Academic/Nonprofit Terms; Industry Terms: Not Available to Industry
How to cite: Nsp2-SmuCas9_AAV was a gift from Yongming Wang (Addgene plasmid # 192144 ; http://n2t.net/addgene:192144 ; RRID:Addgene_192144)
